>Addgene plasmid #157184 | pD649-HAsp-CEACAM21-COMP5AP-AviTag-9xHis | depositor full sequence | sequence record 303477 | Full Sequence
TTTCAATATTATTGAAGCATTTATCAGGGTTATTGTCTCATGAGCGGATACATATTTGAATGTATTTAGA
AAAATAAACAAATAGGGGTCAGTGTTACAACCAATTAACCAATTCTGAACATTATCGCGAGCCCATTTAT
ACCTGAATATGGCTCATAACACCCCTTGCTCATGACCAAAATCCCTTAACGTGAGTTACGCGCGCGTCGT
TCCACTGAGCGTCAGACCCCGTAGAAAAGATCAAAGGATCTTCTTGAGATCCTTTTTTTCTGCGCGTAAT
CTGCTGCTTGCAAACAAAAAAACCACCGCTACCAGCGGTGGTTTGTTTGCCGGATCAAGAGCTACCAACT
CTTTTTCCGAAGGTAACTGGCTTCAGCAGAGCGCAGATACCAAATACTGTTCTTCTAGTGTAGCCGTAGT
TAGCCCACCACTTCAAGAACTCTGTAGCACCGCCTACATACCTCGCTCTGCTAATCCTGTTACCAGTGGC
TGCTGCCAGTGGCGATAAGTCGTGTCTTACCGGGTTGGACTCAAGACGATAGTTACCGGATAAGGCGCAG
CGGTCGGGCTGAACGGGGGGTTCGTGCACACAGCCCAGCTTGGAGCGAACGACCTACACCGAACTGAGAT
ACCTACAGCGTGAGCTATGAGAAAGCGCCACGCTTCCCGAAGGGAGAAAGGCGGACAGGTATCCGGTAAG
CGGCAGGGTCGGAACAGGAGAGCGCACGAGGGAGCTTCCAGGGGGAAACGCCTGGTATCTTTATAGTCCT
GTCGGGTTTCGCCACCTCTGACTTGAGCGTCGATTTTTGTGATGCTCGTCAGGGGGGCGGAGCCTATGGA
AAAACGCCAGCAACGCGGCCTTTTTACGGTTCCTGGCCTTTTGCTGGCCTTTTGCTCACATGTTCTTTCC
TGCGTTATCCCCTGATTCTGTGGATAACCGTATTACCGCCTTTGAGTGAGCTGATACCGCTCGCCGCAGC
CGAACGACCGAGCGCAGCGAGTCAGTGAGCGAGGAAGCGGAAGGCGAGAGTAGGGAACTGCCAGGCATCA
AACTAAGCAGAAGGCCCCTGACGGATGGCCTTTTTGCGTTTCTACAAACTCTTTCTGTGTTGTAAAACGA
CGGCCAGTCTTAAGCTCGGGCCCCCTGGGCGGTTCTGATAACGAGTAATCGTTAATCCGCAAATAACGTA
AAAACCCGCTTCGGCGGGTTTTTTTATGGGGGGAGTTTAGGGAAAGAGCATTTGTCAGAATATTTAAGGG
CGCCTGTCACTTTGCTTGATATATGAGAATTATTTAACCTTATAAATGAGAAAAAAGCAACGCACTTTAA
ATAAGATACGTTGCTTTTTCGATTGATGAACACCTATAATTAAACTATTCATCTATTATTTATGATTTTT
TGTATATACAATATTTCTAGTTTGTTAAAGAGAATTAAGAAAATAAATCTCGAAAATAATAAAGGGAAAA
TCAGTTTTTGATATCAAAATTATACATGTCAACGATAATACAAAATATAATACAAACTATAAGATGTTAT
CAGTATTTATTATCATTTAGAATAAATTTTGTGTCGCCCTTAATTGTGAGCGGATAACAATTACGAGCTT
CATGCACAGTGGCGTTGACTCAATATTGGCCATTAGCCATATTATTCATTGGTTATATAGCATAAATCAA
TATTGGCTATTGGCCATTGCATACGTTGTATCTATATCATAATATGTACATTTATATTGGCTCATGTCCA
ATATGACCGCCATGTTGGCATTGATTATTGACTAGTTATTAATAGTAATCAATTACGGGGTCATTAGTTC
ATAGCCCATATATGGAGTTCCGCGTTACATAACTTACGGTAAATGGCCCGCCTGGCTGACCGCCCAACGA
CCCCCGCCCATTGACGTCAATAATGACGTATGTTCCCATAGTAACGCCAATAGGGACTTTCCATTGACGT
CAATGGGTGGAGTATTTACGGTAAACTGCCCACTTGGCAGTACATCAAGTGTATCATATGCCAAGTACGC
CCCCTATTGACGTCAATGACGGTAAATGGCCCGCCTGGCATTATGCCCAGTACATGACCTTATGGGACTT
TCCTACTTGGCAGTACATCTACGTATTAGTCATCGCTATTACCATGGTGATGCGGTTTTGGCAGTACATC
AATGGGCGTGGATAGCGGTTTGACTCACGGGGATTTCCAAGTCTCCACCCCATTGACGTCAATGGGAGTT
TGTTTTGGCACCAAAATCAACGGGACTTTCCAAAATGTCGTAACAACTCCGCCCCATTGACGCAAATGGG
CGGTAGGCGTGTACGGTGGGAGGTCTATATAAGCAGAGCTCGTTTAGTGAACCGTCAGATCGCCTGGAGA
CGCCATCCACGCTGTTTTGACCTCCATAGAAGACACCGGGACCGATCCAGCCTCCGCGGCCGGGAACGGT
GCATTGGAACGCGGATTCCCCGTGCCAAGAGTGACGTAAGTACCGCCTATAGAGTCTATAGGCCCACCCC
CTTGGCTTCGTTAGAACGCGGCTACAATTAATACATAACCTTATGTATCATACACATACGATTTAGGTGA
CACTATAGAATAACATCCACTTTGCCTTTCTCTCCACAGGTGTCCACTCCCAGGTCCAACTGCACCTCGG
TTCTATCGAAAACGCGCCTGCTAGCGCCACCATGAAGACCATCATTGCCCTGAGCTACATCTTCTGCCTG
GTGTTCGCTGCGGCCGCCTGGCTGTTTATCGCCTCTGCTCCTTTTGAGGTGGCCGAGGGCGAAAATGTGC
ACCTGTCTGTGGTGTACCTGCCTGAGAACCTGTACAGCTACGGCTGGTACAAGGGCAAGACCGTGGAACC
TAACCAGCTGATCGCCGCCTACGTGATCGATACACATGTGCGGACACCCGGACCTGCCTACTCTGGCAGA
GAGACAATCAGCCCTAGCGGCGACCTGCACTTCCAGAACGTGACACTGGAAGATACCGGCTACTACACCC
TGCAAGTGACCTACCGGAACAGCCAGATTGAGCAGGCCTCTCACCACCTGAGAGTGTACGAATCTGTGGC
CCAGCCTAGCATCCAGGCCAGCTCTACAACAGTGACAGAGAAGGGCAGCGTGGTGCTGACCTGCCACACA
AACAATACCGGCACCAGCTTCCAGTGGATCTTCAACAACCAGCGGCTGCAAGTCACCAAGCGGATGAAGC
TGAGCTGGTTCAACCACATGCTGACCATCGATCCCATCAGACAAGAGGACGCCGGCGAGTACCAGTGCGA
GGTGTCCAATCCTGTGTCCAGCAACAGAAGCGACCCTCTGAAGCTGACCGTGAAGTCCGACGACAACACC
CTCGGAGGCGCGCCGGAAGATCAAGTTGATCCAAGATTGATTGATGGCAAGGGCGGATCTCTGGAGGTGC
TGTTCCAGGGACCAGGCGGAAGCGGCAATCCCGGCGGCGATCTGGCCCCCCAGATGCTGCGCGAGCTGCA
GGAGACCAATGCCGCCCTGCAGGACGTGCGCGAGCTGCTGCGCCACCGCGTGAAGGAGATCACCTTCCTG
AAGAACACCGTGATGGAGTGCGACGCCTGCGGTATGCAGCCCTCTAGAGGCTCCGGCTCCATCATCCCAG
TTGAGGAGGAGAACCCGGACTTCTGGAACCGCGAGGCAGCCGAGGCCCTGGGTGCCGCCAAGAAGCTGCA
GCCTGCACAGACAGCCGCCAAGAACCTCATCATCTTCCTGGGCGATGGGATGGGGGTGTCTACGGTGACA
GCTGCCAGGATCCTAAAAGGGCAGAAGAAGGACAAACTGGGGCCTGAGATACCCCTGGCCATGGACCGCT
TCCCATATGTGGCTCTGTCCAAGACATACAATGTAGACAAACATGTGCCAGACAGTGGAGCCACAGCCAC
GGCCTACCTGTGCGGGGTCAAGGGCAACTTCCAGACCATTGGCTTGAGTGCAGCCGCCCGCTTTAACCAG
TGCAACACGACACGCGGCAACGAGGTCATCTCCGTGATGAATCGGGCCAAGAAAGCAGGGAAGTCAGTGG
GAGTGGTAACCACCACACGAGTGCAGCACGCCTCGCCAGCCGGCACCTACGCCCACACGGTGAACCGCAA
CTGGTACTCGGACGCCGACGTGCCTGCCTCGGCCCGCCAGGAGGGGTGCCAGGACATCGCTACGCAGCTC
ATCTCCAACATGGACATTGACGTGATCCTAGGTGGAGGCCGAAAGTACATGTTTCGCATGGGAACCCCAG
ACCCTGAGTACCCAGATGACTACAGCCAAGGTGGGACCAGGCTGGACGGGAAGAATCTGGTGCAGGAATG
GCTGGCGAAGCGCCAGGGTGCCCGGTATGTGTGGAACCGCACTGAGCTCATGCAGGCTTCCCTGGACCCG
TCTGTGACCCATCTCATGGGTCTCTTTGAGCCTGGAGACATGAAATACGAGATCCACCGAGACTCCACAC
TGGACCCCTCCCTGATGGAGATGACAGAGGCTGCCCTGCGCCTGCTGAGCAGGAACCCCCGCGGCTTCTT
CCTCTTCGTGGAGGGTGGTCGCATCGACCATGGTCATCATGAAAGCAGGGCTTACCGGGCACTGACTGAG
ACGATCATGTTCGACGACGCCATTGAGAGGGCGGGCCAGCTCACCAGCGAGGAGGACACGCTGAGCCTCG
TCACTGCCGACCACTCCCACGTCTTCTCCTTCGGAGGCTACCCCCTGCGAGGGAGCTCCATCTTCGGGCT
GGCCCCTGGCAAGGCCCGGGACAGGAAGGCCTACACGGTCCTCCTATACGGAAACGGTCCAGGCTATGTG
CTCAAGGACGGCGCCCGGCCGGATGTTACCGAGAGCGAGAGCGGGAGCCCCGAGTATCGGCAGCAGTCAG
CAGTGCCCCTGGACGAAGAGACCCACGCAGGCGAGGACGTGGCGGTGTTCGCGCGCGGCCCGCAGGCGCA
CCTGGTTCACGGCGTGCAGGAGCAGACCTTCATAGCGCACGTCATGGCCTTCGCCGCCTGCCTGGAGCCC
TACACCGCCTGCGACCTGGCGCCCCCCGCCGGCACCACCGACGCCGCGCACCCGGGTGGCGGAGGACTGA
ACGACATCTTCGAGGCTCAGAAAATCGAATGGCACGAACATCACCATCACCATCACCATCACCATTAAGG
CCGGCCTGTAGTCACTGGCACAACGCGTTACCCGGTAAGCCAATCGGGTATACACGGTCGTCATACTGCA
GACAGGGTTCTTCTACTTTGCAAGATAGTCTTGAGTAGTAAAATAAATAGATAGAGAAAATCAGCCTCGA
CTGTGCCTTCTAGTTGCCAGCCATCTGTTGTTTGCCCCTCCCCCGTGCCTTCCTTGACCCTGGAAGGTGC
CACTCCCACTGTCCTTTCCTAATAAAATGAGGAAATTGCATCACAACACTCAACCCTATCTCGGTCTATT
CTTTTGATTTATAAGGGATTTTGCCGATTTCGGCCTATTGGTTAAAAAATGAGCTGATTTAACAAAAATT
TAACGCGAATTAATTCTGTGGAATGTGTGTCAGTTAGGGTGTGGAAAGTCCCCAGGCTCCCCAGCAGGCA
GAAGTATGCAAAGCATGCATCTCAATTAGTCAGCAACCAGGTGTGGAAAGTCCCCAGGCTCCCCAGCAGG
CAGAAGTATGCAAAGCATGCATCTCAATTAGTCAGCAACCATAGTCCCGCCCCTAACTCCGCCCATCCCG
CCCCTAACTCCGCCCAGTTCCGCCCATTCTCCGCCCCATGGCTGACTAATTTTTTTTATTTATGCAGAGG
CCGAGGCCGCCTCTGCCTCTGAGCTATTCCAGAAGTAGTGAGGAGGCTTTTTTGGAGGCCTAGGCTTTTG
CAAAAAGCTCCCGGGAGCTTGTATATCCATTTTCGGATCTGATCAGCACGTGTTGACAATTAATCATCGG
CATAGTATATCGGCATAGTATAATACGACAAGGTGAGGAACTAAACCATGACCGAGTACAAGCCCACGGT
GCGCCTCGCCACCCGCGACGACGTCCCCAGGGCCGTACGCACCCTCGCCGCCGCGTTCGCCGACTACCCC
GCCACGCGCCACACCGTCGATCCGGACCGCCACATCGAGCGGGTCACCGAGCTGCAAGAACTCTTCCTCA
CGCGCGTCGGGCTCGACATCGGCAAGGTGTGGGTCGCGGACGACGGCGCCGCGGTGGCGGTCTGGACCAC
GCCGGAGAGCGTCGAAGCGGGGGCGGTGTTCGCCGAGATCGGCCCGCGCATGGCCGAGTTGAGCGGTTCC
CGGCTGGCCGCGCAGCAACAGATGGAAGGCCTCCTGGCGCCGCACCGGCCCAAGGAGCCCGCGTGGTTCC
TGGCCACCGTCGGCGTCTCGCCCGACCACCAGGGCAAGGGTCTGGGCAGCGCCGTCGTGCTCCCCGGAGT
GGAGGCGGCCGAGCGCGCCGGGGTGCCCGCCTTCCTGGAGACATCCGCGCCCCGCAACCTCCCCTTCTAC
GAGCGGCTCGGCTTCACCGTCACCGCCGACGTCGAGGTGCCCGAAGGACCGCGCACCTGGTGCATGACCC
GCAAGCCCGGTGCCTGACACGTGCTACGAGATTTCGATTCCACCGCCGCCTTCTATGAAAGGTTGGGCTT
CGGAATCGTTTTCCGGGACGCCGGCTGGATGATCCTCCAGCGCGGGGATCTCATGCTGGAGTTCTTCGCC
CACCCCAACTTGTTTATTGCAGCTTATAATGGTTACAAATAAAGCAATAGCATCACAAATTTCACAAATA
AAGCATTTTTTTCACTGCATTCTAGTTGTGGTTTGTCCAAACTCATCAATGTATCTTATCATGTCTGTAT
ACCGTCGACCTCTAGCTAGAGCTTGGCGTAATCATGGTCATTACCAATGCTTAATCAGTGAGGCACCTAT
CTCAGCGATCTGTCTATTTCGTTCATCCATAGTTGCCTGACTCCCCGTCGTGTAGATAACTACGATACGG
GAGGGCTTACCATCTGGCCCCAGCGCTGCGATGATACCGCGAGAACCACGCTCACCGGCTCCGGATTTAT
CAGCAATAAACCAGCCAGCCGGAAGGGCCGAGCGCAGAAGTGGTCCTGCAACTTTATCCGCCTCCATCCA
GTCTATTAATTGTTGCCGGGAAGCTAGAGTAAGTAGTTCGCCAGTTAATAGTTTGCGCAACGTTGTTGCC
ATCGCTACAGGCATCGTGGTGTCACGCTCGTCGTTTGGTATGGCTTCATTCAGCTCCGGTTCCCAACGAT
CAAGGCGAGTTACATGATCCCCCATGTTGTGCAAAAAAGCGGTTAGCTCCTTCGGTCCTCCGATCGTTGT
CAGAAGTAAGTTGGCCGCAGTGTTATCACTCATGGTTATGGCAGCACTGCATAATTCTCTTACTGTCATG
CCATCCGTAAGATGCTTTTCTGTGACTGGTGAGTACTCAACCAAGTCATTCTGAGAATAGTGTATGCGGC
GACCGAGTTGCTCTTGCCCGGCGTCAATACGGGATAATACCGCGCCACATAGCAGAACTTTAAAAGTGCT
CATCATTGGAAAACGTTCTTCGGGGCGAAAACTCTCAAGGATCTTACCGCTGTTGAGATCCAGTTCGATG
TAACCCACTCGTGCACCCAACTGATCTTCAGCATCTTTTACTTTCACCAGCGTTTCTGGGTGAGCAAAAA
CAGGAAGGCAAAATGCCGCAAAAAAGGGAATAAGGGCGACACGGAAATGTTGAATACTCATATTCTTCCT
T
Features (pLannotate 1.2.2; 24 found; start..end, strand, type, name):
    119..143     -  CDS            KanR (fragment): aminoglycoside phosphotransferase; aph(3')-Ia; confers resistance to kanamycin
    254..842     +  rep_origin     ori: high-copy-number ColE1/pMB1/pBR322/pUC origin of replication
   1067..1084    +  terminator     rrnB T2 terminator (fragment): transcription terminator T2 from the E. coli rrnB gene
   1109..1128    -  CDS            lacZα (fragment): LacZα fragment of β-galactosidase; lacZ fragment
   1584..1600    +  protein_bind   lac operator: The lac repressor binds to the lac operator to inhibit transcription in E. coli. This inhibition can be relieved by adding lactose or isopropyl-β-D-thiogalactopyranoside (IPTG). lac repressor encoded by lacI
   1843..2146    +  enhancer       CMV enhancer: human cytomegalovirus immediate early enhancer
   2147..2350    +  promoter       CMV promoter: human cytomegalovirus (CMV) immediate early promoter
   2486..2529    +  intron         CMV intron (fragment): modified intron A from human cytomegalovirus
   2581..2599    +  promoter       SP6 promoter: promoter for bacteriophage SP6 RNA polymerase
   2603..2640    +  CDS            IgH signal sequence (fragment): signal sequence from the mouse immunoglobulin heavy chain variable region
   2746..3366    +  CDS            CEACAM21 (fragment): CEA21_HUMAN - Experimental evidence at transcript level: Swiss-Prot protein existence level 2. From Homo sapiens (Human).
   3463..3642    +  CDS            Comp (fragment): COMP_RAT - Experimental evidence at protein level: Swiss-Prot protein existence level 1. May play a role in the structural integrity of cartilage via its interaction with other extracellular matrix proteins such as the collagens and fibronectin. Can mediate the interaction of chondrocytes with the cartilage extracellular matrix through interaction with cell surface integrin receptors. Could play a role in the pathogenesis of osteoarthritis. Potent suppressor of apoptosis in both primary chondrocytes and transformed cells. Suppresses apoptosis by blocking the activation of caspase-3 and by indu
   3630..5082    +  CDS            SEAP (fragment): secreted alkaline phosphatase from human placenta The natural enzyme has a C-terminal transmembrane sequence that is replaced by a GPI anchor.
   5107..5148    +  CDS            AviTag™ (fragment): peptide tag that allows for enzymatic biotinylation
   5152..5175    +  CDS            8xHis: 8xHis affinity tag
   5321..5432    +  polyA_signal   bGH poly(A) signal: bovine growth hormone polyadenylation signal
   5433..5541    +  rep_origin     f1 ori (fragment): f1 bacteriophage origin of replication; arrow indicates direction of (+) strand synthesis
   5555..5884    +  promoter       SV40 promoter: SV40 enhancer and early promoter
   5932..5979    +  promoter       EM7 promoter: synthetic bacterial promoter&nbsp
   5998..6597    +  CDS            PuroR (fragment): puromycin N-acetyltransferase; pac from Streptomyces; confers resistance to puromycin
   6607..6732    +  CDS            ble (fragment): BLE_KLEPN - Experimental evidence at protein level: Swiss-Prot protein existence level 1. Binding protein with a strong affinity to the bleomycin family of antibiotics. Binds to CL990; an antimitotic-antibiotic compound. From Klebsiella pneumoniae.
   6727..6848    +  polyA_signal   SV40 poly(A) signal: SV40 polyadenylation signal
   6901..7761    -  CDS            AmpR: β-lactamase; bla; confers resistance to ampicillin, carbenicillin, and related antibiotics
   7764..89      -  promoter       AmpR promoter (fragment) (across the origin): bla
