[The description below was written by a language model from this plasmid's Addgene catalogue record and pLannotate feature annotations shown in this document.]
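Description:
pD649-HAsp-CEACAM21-COMP5AP-AviTag-9xHis is a 7.8 kb mammalian expression plasmid on the pD649 backbone, designed to produce the extracellular domain of human CEACAM21 (CEA21) as a secreted, multimerised reporter fusion. It is propagated in E. coli at high copy from a ColE1/pUC-type origin under ampicillin selection (AmpR, β-lactamase). The feature table also shows an SV40 early promoter/EM7 promoter cassette driving a puromycin N-acetyltransferase gene with an SV40 poly(A) signal, which could allow selection in mammalian cells, although the record does not describe its use. Short fragments annotated as KanR, lacZα, ble and f1 ori appear to be backbone remnants rather than functional elements.

Expression is driven by the CMV enhancer/promoter followed by a partial CMV intron A, with an SP6 promoter just upstream of the coding region. The open reading frame begins with a secretion signal ("HAsp" in the name; the annotation tool matched part of it to an immunoglobulin heavy chain leader), followed by the roughly 620 bp CEACAM21 ectodomain cloned between retained NotI and AscI sites. Downstream, on the backbone, lie the coiled-coil region of rat cartilage oligomeric matrix protein (COMP), which assembles fusion partners into pentamers, human placental alkaline phosphatase as an enzymatic reporter, an AviTag for site-specific enzymatic biotinylation, and a polyhistidine tag (9xHis by name, annotated as 8xHis) for purification. A bGH poly(A) signal terminates the transcript.

The plasmid belongs to a collection built to map interactions among human immunoglobulin-superfamily cell-surface proteins. In such work, pentamerisation raises avidity for detecting weak extracellular binding, while alkaline phosphatase activity provides a readout. The depositor notes that some plasmids in the collection may carry an IS4-like transposase insertion upstream of the CMV promoter; none is annotated here.
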