Addgene plasmid #157184: pD649-HAsp-CEACAM21-COMP5AP-AviTag-9xHis
Purpose: Mammalian expression of cell-surface protein extracellular domain fused to COMP5AP-AviTag-9xHis. Protein is secreted from cells.
Depositing lab: Chris Garcia. Depositing organization: Stanford University. Publication: A Human IgSF Cell-Surface Interactome Reveals a Complex Network of Protein-Protein Interactions. Wojtowicz WM, Vielmetter J, Fernandes RA, Siepe DH, Eastman CL, Chisholm GB, Cox S, Klock H, Anderson PW, Rue SM, Miller JJ, Glaser SM, Bragstad ML, Vance J, Lam AW, Lesley SA, Zinn K, Garcia KC. Cell. 2020 Aug 20;182(4):1027-1043.e17. doi: 10.1016/j.cell.2020.07.025. PubMed 32822567.
Backbone
  Vector backbone: pD649
  Backbone size w/o insert (bp): 7153
  Vector type: Mammalian Expression
Growth in bacteria
  Bacterial resistance: Ampicillin, 100 μg/mL
  Growth temperature: 37°C
  Growth strain: DH5alpha
  Copy number: High Copy
Gene/Insert
  Gene/Insert name: CEACAM21 (alt name: CEA21)
  Species: H. sapiens (human)
  Insert size (bp): 618
  Entrez Gene: CEACAM21 (a.k.a. CEACAM3, R29124_1)
  Promoter: CMV/SP6
  Tag / fusion protein: COMP5AP-AviTag-9xHis (C terminal on backbone)
  Cloning method: Restriction Enzyme; 5′ cloning site GCGGCCGC (not destroyed); 3′ cloning site GGCGCGCC (not destroyed)
  Sequencing primers: 5′ ATTTAGGTGACACTATAG; 3′ CGTCGCACTCCATCACGGTG
Resource information
  A portion of this plasmid was derived from a plasmid made by: synthesis by ThermoFisher
Terms and licenses: Academic/Nonprofit Terms; Industry Terms: Not Available to Industry
Depositor comments: Some plasmids in this collection may have an IS4-like element ISVsa5 family transposase upstream of the CMV promoter.
How to cite: pD649-HAsp-CEACAM21-COMP5AP-AviTag-9xHis was a gift from Chris Garcia (Addgene plasmid # 157184 ; http://n2t.net/addgene:157184 ; RRID:Addgene_157184)
