>Addgene plasmid #157184 | pD649-HAsp-CEACAM21-COMP5AP-AviTag-9xHis | depositor partial sequence | sequence record 303478 | insert (extracellular domain)
TGGCTGTTTATCGCCTCTGCTCCTTTTGAGGTGGCCGAGGGCGAAAATGTGCACCTGTCTGTGGTGTACC
TGCCTGAGAACCTGTACAGCTACGGCTGGTACAAGGGCAAGACCGTGGAACCTAACCAGCTGATCGCCGC
CTACGTGATCGATACACATGTGCGGACACCCGGACCTGCCTACTCTGGCAGAGAGACAATCAGCCCTAGC
GGCGACCTGCACTTCCAGAACGTGACACTGGAAGATACCGGCTACTACACCCTGCAAGTGACCTACCGGA
ACAGCCAGATTGAGCAGGCCTCTCACCACCTGAGAGTGTACGAATCTGTGGCCCAGCCTAGCATCCAGGC
CAGCTCTACAACAGTGACAGAGAAGGGCAGCGTGGTGCTGACCTGCCACACAAACAATACCGGCACCAGC
TTCCAGTGGATCTTCAACAACCAGCGGCTGCAAGTCACCAAGCGGATGAAGCTGAGCTGGTTCAACCACA
TGCTGACCATCGATCCCATCAGACAAGAGGACGCCGGCGAGTACCAGTGCGAGGTGTCCAATCCTGTGTC
CAGCAACAGAAGCGACCCTCTGAAGCTGACCGTGAAGTCCGACGACAACACCCTCGGA
